Addgene plasmid #196847: pCR8-PspCas13b_gRNA[ccdbCam]_1xMS2b
Purpose: (Empty Backbone) backbone for gRNA cloning of dpspCas13b tagged by 1xMS2
Depositing lab: Albert Cheng. Depositing organization: Jackson Laboratory. Publication: Simultaneous multifunctional transcriptome engineering by CRISPR RNA scaffold. Liu Z, Jillette N, Robson P, Cheng AW. Nucleic Acids Res. 2023 Aug 11;51(14):e77. doi: 10.1093/nar/gkad547. PubMed 37395412.
Backbone
  Vector backbone: PCR8
  Backbone size (bp): 3308
  Vector type: CRISPR
Growth in bacteria
  Bacterial resistance: Chloramphenicol and Spectinomycin, 25 & 50 μg/mL
  Growth temperature: 30°C
  Growth strain: ccdB Survival
  Copy number: Unknown
Terms and licenses: Academic/Nonprofit Terms; Industry Terms: Not Available to Industry
Depositor comments: Please visit https://www.biorxiv.org/content/10.1101/2022.06.21.497089v1 for bioRxiv preprint.
How to cite: pCR8-PspCas13b_gRNA[ccdbCam]_1xMS2b was a gift from Albert Cheng (Addgene plasmid # 196847 ; http://n2t.net/addgene:196847 ; RRID:Addgene_196847)
