[The description below was written by a language model from this plasmid's Addgene catalogue record and pLannotate feature annotations shown in this document.]
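Description:
pCR8-PspCas13b_gRNA[ccdbCam]_1xMS2b is an empty guide-RNA cloning backbone built on the pCR8 Gateway entry vector and catalogued as a CRISPR vector. It is meant to receive spacer sequences for guide RNAs used with catalytically dead PspCas13b, with the guide carrying a single MS2 tag. The sequenced record is 4,642 nt. The plasmid replicates in E. coli from a high-copy ColE1/pUC-type origin. The backbone carries an aadA (SmR) gene conferring spectinomycin resistance, and rrnB T1 and T2 terminators insulate the cloning region from upstream transcription. The short lacI, lacZα and GmR fragments, the T7 promoter and the Pc promoter fragment appear to be backbone remnants rather than functional parts of the payload.

The payload lies between the attL1 and attL2 Gateway sites. A human U6 RNA polymerase III promoter is followed by a counter-selection stuffer made up of the ccdB toxin gene, a ccdA fragment and a chloramphenicol acetyltransferase gene with cat and lac UV5 promoter elements. Because ccdB poisons gyrase in ordinary strains, the uncut backbone must be kept in a ccdB-tolerant host under chloramphenicol plus spectinomycin. Replacing the stuffer with a spacer removes the toxin, so correct clones can presumably be recovered in standard strains.

The PspCas13b direct repeat and the MS2 hairpin implied by the name are not annotated in the feature table, so their position relative to the stuffer cannot be read from the record. The attL sites would allow the finished U6-guide cassette to be moved by LR recombination into destination vectors. The associated work concerns CRISPR RNA scaffolds for multifunctional transcriptome engineering, where an MS2 hairpin would typically recruit effectors fused to MS2 coat protein to the targeted RNA.
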