Features (pLannotate 1.2.2; 17 found; start..end, strand, type, name):
    121..213     +  CDS            lacI (fragment): lac repressor; lacI; The lac repressor binds to the lac operator to inhibit transcription in E. coli. This inhibition can be relieved by adding lactose or isopropyl-β-D-thiogalactopyranoside (IPTG).
    268..295     -  terminator     rrnB T2 terminator: transcription terminator T2 from the E. coli rrnB gene
    387..473     -  terminator     rrnB T1 terminator: Escherichia coli rrnB; transcription terminator T1 from the E. coli rrnB gene
    517..553     -  CDS            lacZα (fragment): LacZα fragment of β-galactosidase; lacZ fragment
    569..668     +  protein_bind   attL1: mutant version of attL; recombination site for the Gateway® LR reaction LR Clonase™
    683..923     +  promoter       U6 promoter: RNA polymerase III promoter for human U6 snRNA
    983..1285    -  CDS            ccdB: CCDB_ECOLI - Also known as G, letB, letD. Experimental evidence at protein level: Swiss-Prot protein existence level 1. Toxic component of a type II toxin-antitoxin (TA) system, functioning in plasmid maintainence. Responsible for the post- segregational killing (PSK) of plasmid-free cells, also referred to as a plasmid addiction system. Half-life of over 2 hours. Cell killing by CcdB is accompanied by filamentation, defects in chromosome and plasmid segregation, defects in cell division, formation of anucleate cells, decreased DNA synthesis and plasmid loss. Interferes with the activity of DN
   1290..1448    -  CDS            ccdA (fragment): CCDA_ECO57 - Also known as H, letA. Experimental evidence at protein level: Swiss-Prot protein existence level 1. Antitoxin component of a type II toxin-antitoxin (TA) system which inhibits the post-segregational killing (PSK) of plasmid-free cells, also referred to as a plasmid addiction system. Binds to and blocks the activity of CcdB; will also remove bound CcdB protein from the CcdB-GyrA complex by forming a CcdA-CcdB complex, a process termed rejuvenation. Functions as a transcriptional corepressor for the ccdAB operon, repression also requires CcdB (By similarity). From Escherichia coli
   1627..2286    -  CDS            CmR: chloramphenicol acetyltransferase; cat; confers resistance to chloramphenicol
   2287..2316    -  promoter       cat promoter (fragment): promoter of the E. coli cat gene encoding chloramphenicol acetyltransferase
   2340..2370    -  promoter       lac UV5 promoter: E. coli lac promoter with an "up" mutation
   2521..2620    -  protein_bind   attL2: mutant version of attL; recombination site for the Gateway® LR reaction LR Clonase™
   2638..2656    -  promoter       T7 promoter: promoter for bacteriophage T7 RNA polymerase
   2846..2869    +  promoter       Pc promoter (fragment): intI1 (promoter lies within the coding sequence); class 1 integron promoter
   3045..3101    +  CDS            GmR (fragment): gentamycin acetyltransferase; aacC1; confers resistance to gentamycin
   3108..3899    +  CDS            SmR: aminoglycoside adenylyltransferase (Murphy, 1985); aadA; confers resistance to spectinomycin and streptomycin
   3992..4580    +  rep_origin     ori: high-copy-number ColE1/pMB1/pBR322/pUC origin of replication
>Addgene plasmid #196847 | pCR8-PspCas13b_gRNA[ccdbCam]_1xMS2b | addgene full sequence | sequence record 419894 | Addgene NGS Result
CTTTCCTGCGTTATCCCCTGATTCTGTGGATAACCGTATTACCGCCTTTGAGTGAGCTGATACCGCTCGC
CGCAGCCGAACGACCGAGCGCAGCGAGTCAGTGAGCGAGGAAGCGGAAGAGCGCCCAATACGCAAACCGC
CTCTCCCCGCGCGTTGGCCGATTCATTAATGCAGCTGGCACGACAGGTTTCCCGACTGGAAAGCGGGCAG
TGAGCGCAACGCAATTAATACGCGTACCGCTAGCCAGGAAGAGTTTGTAGAAACGCAAAAAGGCCATCCG
TCAGGATGGCCTTCTGCTTAGTTTGATGCCTGGCAGTTTATGGCGGGCGTCCTGCCCGCCACCCTCCGGG
CCGTTGCTTCACAACGATCAAATCCGCTCCCGGCGGATTTGTCCTACTCAGGAGAGCGTTCACCGACAAA
CAACAGATAAAACGAAAGGCCCAGTATTCCGACTGAGCCTTTCGTTTTATTTGATGCCTGGCAGTTCCCT
ACTCTCGCGTTAACGCTAGCATGGATGTTTTCCCAGTCACGACGTTGTAAAACGACGGCCAGTCTTAAGC
TCGGGCCCCAAATAATGATTTTATTTTGACTGATAGTGACCTGTTCGTTGCAACAAATTGATGAGCAATG
CTTTTTTATAATGCCAACTTTGTACAAAAAAGCAGGCTCCGAATTCACCGGTGAGGGCCTATTTCCCATG
ATTCCTTCATATTTGCATATACGATACAAGGCTGTTAGAGAGATAATTGGAATTAATTTGACTGTAAACA
CAAAGATATTAGTACAAAATACGTGACGTAGAAAGTAATAATTTCTTGGGTAGTTTGCAGTTTTAAAATT
ATGTTTTAAAATGGACTATCATATGCTTACCGTAACTTGAAAGTATTTCGATTTCTTGGCTTTATATATC
TTGTGGAAAGGACGAAACACCGGGTCTTCGTCGACCTGCAGACTGGCTGTGTATAAGGGAGCCTGACATT
TATATTCCCCAGAACATCAGGTTAATGGCGTTTTTGATGTCATTTTCGCGGTGGCTGAGATCAGCCACTT
CTTCCCCGATAACGGACACCGGCACACTGGCCATATCGGTGGTCATCATGCGCCAGCTTTCATCCCCGAT
ATGCACCACCGGGTAAAGTTCACGGGAGACTTTATCTGACAGCAGACGTGCACTGGCCAGGGGGATCACC
ATCCGTCGCCCGGGCGTGTCAATAATATCACTCTGTACATCCACAAACAGACGATAACGGCTCTCTCTTT
TATAGGTGTAAACCTTAAACTGCATTTCACCAGCCCCTGTTCTCGTCAGCAAAAGAGCCGTTCATTTCAA
TAAACCGGGCGACCTCAGCCATCCCTTCCTGATTTTCCGCTTTCCAGCGTTCGGCACGCAGACGACGGGC
TTCATTCTGCATGGTTGTGCTTACCAGACCGGAGATATTGACATCATATATGCCTTGAGCAACTGATAGC
TGTCGCTGTCAACTGTCACTGTAATACGCTGCTTCATAGCATACCTCTTTTTTACATACTTCGGGTATAC
ATATCAGTATATATTCTTATACCGCAAAAATCAGCGCGCAAATACGCATACTGTTATCTGGCTTTTAGTA
AGCCGGATCCAGATCTTTACGCCCCGCCCTGCCACTCATCGCAGTACTGTTGTAATTCATTAAGCATTCT
GCCGACATGGAAGCCATCACAAACGGCATGATGAACCTGAATCGCCAGCGGCATCAGCACCTTGTCGCCT
TGCGTATAATATTTGCCCATGGTGAAAACGGGGGCGAAGAAGTTGTTCATATTGGCCACGTTTAAATCAA
AACTGGTGAAACTCACCCAGGGATTGGCTGAGACGAAAAACATATTCTCAATAAACCCTTTAGGGAAATA
GGCCAGGTTTTCACCGTAACACGCCACATCTTGCGAATATATGTGTAGAAACTGCCGGAAATCGTCGTGG
TATTCACTCCAGAGCGATGAAAACGTTTCAGTTTGCTCATGGAAAACGGTGTAACAAGGGTGAACACTAT
CCCATATCACCAGCTCACCGTCTTTCATTGCCATACGGAATTCCGGATGAGCATTCATCAGGCGGGCAAG
AATGTGAATAAAGGCCGGATAAAACTTGTGCTTATTTTTCTTTACGGTCTTTAAAAAGGCCGTAATATCC
AGCTGAACGGTCTGGTTATAGGTACATTGAGCAACTGACTGAAATGCCTCAAAATGTTCTTTACGATGCC
ATTGGGATATATCAACGGTGGTATATCCAGTGATTTTTTTCTCCATTTTAGCTTCCTTAGCTCCTGAAAA
TCTCGACGGATCCTAACTCAAAATCCACACATTATACGAGCCGGAAGCATAAAGTGTAAAGCCTGGGGTG
CCTAATGCGGCCGCGAAGACCTGTTGTGGAAGGTCCAGTTTTGAGGGGCTATTACAACCAATTGGGTCTC
CAGATGCGTACACCATCAGGGTACGCAGATCTCGTATTCGTTTTTTTGGCGCGCCTTAATTAAGAATTCG
ACCCAGCTTTCTTGTACAAAGTTGGCATTATAAAAAATAATTGCTCATCAATTTGTTGCAACGAACAGGT
CACTATCAGTCAAAATAAAATCATTATTTGCCATCCAGCTGATATCCCCTATAGTGAGTCGTATTACATG
GTCATAGCTGTTTCCTGGCAGCTCTGGCCCGTGTCTCAAAATCTCTGATGTTACATTGCACAAGATAAAA
ATATATCATCATGCCTCCTCTAGACCAGCCAGGACAGAAATGCCTCGACTTCGCTGCTACCCAAGGTTGC
CGGGTGACGCACACCGTGGAAACGGATGAAGGCACGAACCCAGTGGACATAAGCCTGTTCGGTTCGTAAG
CTGTAATGCAAGTAGCGTATGCGCTCACGCAACTGGTCCAGAACCTTGACCGAACGCAGCGGTGGTAACG
GCGCAGTGGCGGTTTTCATGGCTTGTTATGACTGTTTTTTTGGGGTACAGTCTATGCCTCGGGCATCCAA
GCAGCAAGCGCGTTACGCCGTGGGTCGATGTTTGATGTTATGGAGCAGCAACGATGTTACGCAGCAGGGC
AGTCGCCCTAAAACAAAGTTAAACATTATGAGGGAAGCGGTGATCGCCGAAGTATCGACTCAACTATCAG
AGGTAGTTGGCGTCATCGAGCGCCATCTCGAACCGACGTTGCTGGCCGTACATTTGTACGGCTCCGCAGT
GGATGGCGGCCTGAAGCCACACAGTGATATTGATTTGCTGGTTACGGTGACCGTAAGGCTTGATGAAACA
ACGCGGCGAGCTTTGATCAACGACCTTTTGGAAACTTCGGCTTCCCCTGGAGAGAGCGAGATTCTCCGCG
CTGTAGAAGTCACCATTGTTGTGCACGACGACATCATTCCGTGGCGTTATCCAGCTAAGCGCGAACTGCA
ATTTGGAGAATGGCAGCGCAATGACATTCTTGCAGGTATCTTCGAGCCAGCCACGATCGACATTGATCTG
GCTATCTTGCTGACAAAAGCAAGAGAACATAGCGTTGCCTTGGTAGGTCCAGCGGCGGAGGAACTCTTTG
ATCCGGTTCCTGAACAGGATCTATTTGAGGCGCTAAATGAAACCTTAACGCTATGGAACTCGCCGCCCGA
CTGGGCTGGCGATGAGCGAAATGTAGTGCTTACGTTGTCCCGCATTTGGTACAGCGCAGTAACCGGCAAA
ATCGCGCCGAAGGATGTCGCTGCCGACTGGGCAATGGAGCGCCTGCCGGCCCAGTATCAGCCCGTCATAC
TTGAAGCTAGACAGGCTTATCTTGGACAAGAAGAAGATCGCTTGGCCTCGCGCGCAGATCAGTTGGAAGA
ATTTGTCCACTACGTGAAAGGCGAGATCACCAAGGTAGTCGGCAAATAACCCTCGAGCCACCCATGACCA
AAATCCCTTAACGTGAGTTACGCGTCGTTCCACTGAGCGTCAGACCCCGTAGAAAAGATCAAAGGATCTT
CTTGAGATCCTTTTTTTCTGCGCGTAATCTGCTGCTTGCAAACAAAAAAACCACCGCTACCAGCGGTGGT
TTGTTTGCCGGATCAAGAGCTACCAACTCTTTTTCCGAAGGTAACTGGCTTCAGCAGAGCGCAGATACCA
AATACTGTTCTTCTAGTGTAGCCGTAGTTAGGCCACCACTTCAAGAACTCTGTAGCACCGCCTACATACC
TCGCTCTGCTAATCCTGTTACCAGTGGCTGCTGCCAGTGGCGATAAGTCGTGTCTTACCGGGTTGGACTC
AAGACGATAGTTACCGGATAAGGCGCAGCGGTCGGGCTGAACGGGGGGTTCGTGCACACAGCCCAGCTTG
GAGCGAACGACCTACACCGAACTGAGATACCTACAGCGTGAGCTATGAGAAAGCGCCACGCTTCCCGAAG
GGAGAAAGGCGGACAGGTATCCGGTAAGCGGCAGGGTCGGAACAGGAGAGCGCACGAGGGAGCTTCCAGG
GGGAAACGCCTGGTATCTTTATAGTCCTGTCGGGTTTCGCCACCTCTGACTTGAGCGTCGATTTTTGTGA
TGCTCGTCAGGGGGGCGGAGCCTATGGAAAAACGCCAGCAACGCGGCCTTTTTACGGTTCCTGGCCTTTT
GCTGGCCTTTTGCTCACATGTT
